Addgene plasmid #229676: loxP-G418-loxP-3xALFA-Halo-Rab11 HR
Purpose: Homology repair plasmid for endogenous tagging of Rab11 at the N-terminus with Halotag and 3x ALFA tag. Contains a G418 resistance cassette for selection of edited cells
Depositing lab: Francesca Bottanelli. Depositing organization: Freie Universitaet Berlin. Publication: ARF1 compartments direct cargo flow via maturation into recycling endosomes. Stockhammer A, Adarska P, Natalia V, Heuhsen A, Klemt A, Bregu G, Harel S, Rodilla-Ramirez C, Spalt C, Ozsoy E, Leupold P, Grindel A, Fox E, Mejedo JO, Zehtabian A, Ewers H, Puchkov D, Haucke V, Bottanelli F. Nat Cell Biol. 2024 Oct 4. doi: 10.1038/s41556-024-01518-4. PubMed 39367144.
Backbone
  Vector backbone: pTWIST Amp high copy
  Backbone manufacturer: TWIST
  Vector type: CRISPR
  Selectable markers: Neomycin (select with G418)
Growth in bacteria
  Bacterial resistance: Ampicillin, 100 μg/mL
  Growth temperature: 37°C
  Growth strain: DH5alpha
  Copy number: High Copy
Gene/Insert
  Gene/Insert name: genomic sequence Rab11 locus
  Species: H. sapiens (human)
  Entrez Gene: RAB11A (a.k.a. YL8)
  Tag / fusion protein: Halo, 3xALFA
Terms and licenses: Academic/Nonprofit Terms; Industry Terms: Not Available to Industry
How to cite: loxP-G418-loxP-3xALFA-Halo-Rab11 HR was a gift from Francesca Bottanelli (Addgene plasmid # 229676 ; http://n2t.net/addgene:229676 ; RRID:Addgene_229676)
