[The description below was written by a language model from this plasmid's Addgene catalogue record and pLannotate feature annotations shown in this document.]
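Description:
loxP-G418-loxP-3xALFA-Halo-Rab11 HR is a homology-directed repair donor plasmid for CRISPR-based endogenous tagging of human RAB11A at its N-terminus. It is built on the synthetic pTWIST Amp high-copy backbone and is propagated in E. coli through a ColE1/pUC-type origin with an ampicillin resistance gene (β-lactamase under its own promoter). It is not an expression vector in the usual sense. The payload is meant to be copied into the genome after a nuclease-induced break at the Rab11 locus. The guide RNA and Cas9 are not encoded here and would have to be supplied separately.

The insert is described as genomic sequence from the Rab11 locus. This presumably provides the homology arms, although they are not individually annotated in the feature table. All annotated cassette elements lie on the reverse strand. In order, an SV40 enhancer/early promoter drives the Tn5 NeoR/KanR aminoglycoside phosphotransferase, which spans the numbering origin of the sequence record, and this is followed by a short ble fragment and a fragment of the HSV TK polyadenylation signal. This selection unit is flanked by two loxP sites, so edited cells can be enriched with G418 and the marker can then be excised by Cre. Downstream of the second loxP lies the HaloTag coding sequence. The 3xALFA tag named in the catalogue entry is not annotated but would be expected between this loxP site and HaloTag.

The resulting knock-in should express 3xALFA-Halo-Rab11 from the native locus, allowing covalent labelling with chloroalkane ligands and recognition by ALFA nanobodies. Minor hits such as the PGK promoter, tRNA, lacZα and attB1 fragments are probably incidental matches.
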