Features (pLannotate 1.2.2; 14 found; start..end, strand, type, name):
    782..1139    -  promoter       SV40 promoter: SV40 enhancer and early promoter
   1141..1174    -  protein_bind   loxP: Cre-mediated recombination occurs in the 8-bp core sequence (GCATACAT). Cre recombinase
   1361..1378    -  promoter       PGK promoter (fragment): mouse phosphoglycerate kinase 1 promoter
   1632..1703    +  ncRNA          tRNA: Accession: RF00005 - tRNA
   1941..1984    +  CDS            lacZα (fragment): LacZα fragment of β-galactosidase; lacZ fragment
   2071..2175    +  promoter       AmpR promoter: bla
   2176..3036    +  CDS            AmpR: β-lactamase; bla; confers resistance to ampicillin, carbenicillin, and related antibiotics
   3136..3160    +  protein_bind   attB1: mutant version of attB; recombination site for the Gateway® BP reaction BP Clonase™
   3277..3865    +  rep_origin     ori: high-copy-number ColE1/pMB1/pBR322/pUC origin of replication
   4852..5742    -  CDS            HaloTag®: modified bacterial dehalogenase that forms covalent bonds with chloroalkane derivatives
   5904..5937    -  protein_bind   loxP: Cre-mediated recombination occurs in the 8-bp core sequence (GCATACAT). Cre recombinase
   5937..5960    -  polyA_signal   HSV TK poly(A) signal (fragment): herpes simplex virus thymidine kinase polyadenylation signal (Cole and Stacy, 1985)
   6019..6171    -  CDS            ble (fragment): BLE_KLEPN - Experimental evidence at protein level: Swiss-Prot protein existence level 1. Binding protein with a strong affinity to the bleomycin family of antibiotics. Binds to CL990; an antimitotic-antibiotic compound. From Klebsiella pneumoniae.
   6192..747     -  CDS            NeoR/KanR (across the origin): aminoglycoside phosphotransferase from Tn5; aph(3')-II (or nptII); confers resistance to neomycin, kanamycin, and G418 (Geneticin®)
>Addgene plasmid #229676 | loxP-G418-loxP-3xALFA-Halo-Rab11 HR | addgene full sequence | sequence record 456982 | Addgene NGS Result
GGGAGCGGCGATACCGTAAAGCACGAGGAAGCGGTCAGCCCATTCGCCGCCAAGCTCTTCAGCAATATCA
CGGGTAGCCAACGCTATGTCCTGATAGCGGTCCGCCACACCCAGCCGGCCACAGTCGATGAATCCAGAAA
AGCGGCCATTTTCCACCATGATATTCGGCAAGCAGGCATCGCCATGGGTCACGACGAGATCCTCGCCGTC
GGGCATGCTCGCCTTGAGCCTGGCGAACAGTTCGGCTGGCGCGAGCCCCTGATGCTCTTCGTCCAGATCA
TCCTGATCGACAAGACCGGCTTCCATCCGAGTACGTGCTCGCTCGATGCGATGTTTCGCTTGGTGGTCGA
ATGGGCAGGTAGCCGGATCAAGCGTATGCAGCCGCCGCATTGCATCAGCCATGATGGATACTTTCTCGGC
AGGAGCAAGGTGAGATGACAGGAGATCCTGCCCCGGCACTTCGCCCAATAGCAGCCAGTCCCTTCCCGCT
TCAGTGACAACGTCGAGCACAGCTGCGCAAGGAACGCCCGTCGTGGCCAGCCACGATAGCCGCGCTGCCT
CGTCTTGCAGTTCATTCAGGGCACCGGACAGGTCGGTCTTGACAAAAAGAACCGGGCGCCCCTGCGCTGA
CAGCCGGAACACGGCGGCATCAGAGCAGCCGATTGTCTGTTGTGCCCAGTCATAGCCGAATAGCCTCTCC
ACCCAAGCGGCCGGAGAACCTGCGTGCAATCCATCTTGTTCAATCATGCGAAACGATCCTCATCCTGTCT
CTTGATCGATCTTTGCAAAAGCCTAGGCCTCCAAAAAAGCCTCCTCACTACTTCTGGAATAGCTCAGAGG
CCGAGGCGGCCTCGGCCTCTGCATAAATAAAAAAAATTAGTCAGCCATGGGGCGGAGAATGGGCGGAACT
GGGCGGAGTTAGGGGCGGGATGGGCGGAGTTAGGGGCGGGACTATGGTTGCTGACTAATTGAGATGCATG
CTTTGCATACTTCTGCCTGCTGGGGAGCCTGGGGACTTTCCACACCTGGTTGCTGACTAATTGAGATGCA
TGCTTTGCATACTTCTGCCTGCTGGGGAGCCTGGGGACTTTCCACACCCTAACTGACACACATTCCACAG
CTGGTTCTTTCCGCCTCAGGATAACTTCGTATAATGTATGCTATACGAAGTTATGCTAGCTGCGCTGCCG
AGGAGCGAAAGGGCGGGAGCAGCAGTGGTATCTGTGGGACCAGGGGGCGTCGCTGCAGGGGTAACCCGAG
CGCCGAGCTTCAACTGCCGGACTGGGTGAAGAGCCCCTCCCTGCCGCTGCGCCATTTCCGGCAGGCCCCA
GCCTTTAAGGGGAAGTACTTCCGGGGGCGGCGCCCCGCCCCTGAGCCCAACAAGGGCGGTGTGCGCGAGA
GTCGAGATGCGTGGGGCTTCAAGCTTTAGTCGCTAAAGGAGGCTCAAAGGGGAAACTGAGTCCTGGAACT
CCTAGCTACCATAGTCTTAGTGGCCGCTTGCTCATTTCTCGAGCTACCGTGCCGGAAGCGGCTCGCTGGA
ACCAGGCGGGACCGCCTGTGAGTGGTGGGTTTGTGGATGGGGGCGGGGTTCTCTGAGGATTAGACAGCCG
AAGGCAGCTACACATGCGTGGCGGTTCCATGGTGTAATGGTTAGCACTCTGGACTCTGAATCCAGCGATC
CGAGTTCAAATCTCGGTGGAACCTGCATTGGTTTTTGTTTTTTTAATCTTGACAACATCTTTAATTCACT
TTTTTGGTCACTAAGTAATTGAACAACTATGACACATCTTAAGATGGAGATGTAAAATTTAATCCTTGCC
TATGAAGACCTCACAAATTTCCCACTGCATTTCAGGTGCTATCTGCTACCTGGCGGGGGGGCGGCCGCAG
GTCAGGCGGAATGGCACTTCCTTATTCCAGATGCGTGCGGATTATGCATGACTGGCCGTCGTTTTACAAC
GTCGTGACTGGGAAAACCCTGGCGCTTGTGGTGGATCACAGTTATTGGAGACTTCCTTGGCCGTACGATG
GGTTTTGTTTCAGGTATCTGGCACTTTTCGGGGAAATGTGCGCGGAACCCCTATTTGTTTATTTTTCTAA
ATACATTCAAATATGTATCCGCTCATGAGACAATAACCCTGATAAATGCTTCAATAATATTGAAAAAGGA
AGAGTATGAGTATTCAACATTTCCGTGTCGCCCTTATTCCCTTTTTTGCGGCATTTTGCCTTCCTGTTTT
TGCTCACCCAGAAACGCTGGTGAAAGTAAAAGATGCTGAAGATCAGTTGGGTGCACGAGTGGGTTACATC
GAACTGGATCTCAACAGCGGTAAGATCCTTGAGAGTTTTCGCCCCGAAGAACGTTTTCCAATGATGAGCA
CTTTTAAAGTTCTGCTATGTGGCGCGGTATTATCCCGTATTGACGCCGGGCAAGAGCAACTCGGTCGCCG
CATACACTATTCTCAGAATGACTTGGTTGAGTACTCACCAGTCACAGAAAAGCATCTTACGGATGGCATG
ACAGTAAGAGAATTATGCAGTGCTGCCATAACCATGAGTGATAACACTGCGGCCAACTTACTTCTGACAA
CGATCGGAGGACCGAAGGAGCTAACCGCTTTTTTGCACAACATGGGGGATCATGTAACTCGCCTTGATCG
TTGGGAACCGGAGCTGAATGAAGCCATACCAAACGACGAGCGTGACACCACGATGCCTGTAGCAATGGCA
ACAACGTTGCGCAAACTATTAACTGGCGAACTACTTACTCTAGCTTCCCGGCAACAATTAATAGACTGGA
TGGAGGCGGATAAAGTTGCAGGACCACTTCTGCGCTCGGCCCTTCCGGCTGGCTGGTTTATTGCTGATAA
ATCTGGAGCCGGTGAGCGTGGCTCTCGCGGTATCATTGCAGCACTGGGGCCAGATGGTAAGCCCTCCCGT
ATCGTAGTTATCTACACGACGGGGAGTCAGGCAACTATGGATGAACGAAATAGACAGATCGCTGAGATAG
GTGCCTCACTGATTAAGCATTGGTAACTGTCAGACCAAGTTTACTCATATATACTTTAGATTGATTTAAA
ACTTCATTTTTAATTTAAAAGGATCTAGGTGAAGATCCTTGAATTGCCATTATCAACAAGTTTGTACAAA
AAAGCAGGCTCCGAATTGGTATCACGAGGACGATTTGAAGCCCCCTACCCATTTACGCTGACTTGACGGG
ACGGCGGCTTTGTTGAATAGAGCGTCAGACCCCGTAGAAAAGATCAAAGGATCTTCTTGAGATCCTTTTT
TTCTGCGCGTAATCTGCTGCTTGCAAACAAAAAAACCACCGCTACCAGCGGTGGTTTGTTTGCCGGATCA
AGAGCTACCAACTCTTTTTCCGAAGGTAACTGGCTTCAGCAGAGCGCAGATACCAAATACTGTTCTTCTA
GTGTAGCCGTAGTTAGGCCACCACTTCAAGAACTCTGTAGCACCGCCTACATACCTCGCTCTGCTAATCC
TGTTACCAGTAGCTGCTGCCAGTGGCGATAAGTCGTGTCTTACCGGGTTGGACTCAAGACGATAGTTACC
GGATAAGGCGCAGCGGTCGGGCTGAACGGGGGGTTCGTGCACACAGCCCAGCTTGGAGCGAACGACCTAC
ACCGAACTGAGATACCTACAGCGTGAGCTATGAGAAAGCGCCACGCTTCCCGAAGGGAGAAAGGCGGACA
GGTATCCGGTAAGCGGCAGGGTCGGAACAGGAGAGCGCACGAGGGAGCTTCCAGGGGGAAACGCCTGGTA
TCTTTATAGTCCTGTCGGGTTTCGCCACCTCTGACTTGAGCGTCGATTTTTGTGATGCTCGTCAGGGGGG
CGGAGCCTATGGAAAAACGCCAGCAACGCGGCCTTTTTACGGTTCCTGGCCTTTTGCTGGCCTTTTGCTC
ACATGTTCTTTCCAGCGACATATGCCATACGCCGAACTGAACTCCACCTAATGTCTTGGAGATTGTCGGA
TAGCGCGGAATAGGATTGTGCCCTCTGAGCGGATAACAATTTCACACAGGAAACAGCTATGACCATGACA
CATGCATCCACCATCGCAGACTTATCATCACTGAGCCTCCACCTAGCCTGGTACCGAGAGGGAGCGGTCA
GAGAAGGTTAAGGACCGCGAGAACCGCGGGGCGGAGGGTGGGGGCGGAGGCCCTTGGCCCGCTCAGATTT
TACGGGGTCCTGGACCCGGGATGGGAGAAGCTTAGAGGGGCGGCCGTCCAAGTGGAGGGGAGATACAGAA
GAGACGCTCGCTCGAGGGGGGAAAGAGGGCAGATAAGAAAAAGACCTGTAATGGGAGTCTGCACCGAAGG
CAAGGCCAAGAGGGAAGCGAAGAACCCGTCAGAGGGGCTTCGGGAGAGGACGCGAGCTGGGAAGGGTGTA
CGCCGAGGGGGAGGGGGCGCTACACCCGAAAAGAGAGATGGTGGGAGGAGCGGCGGGGCCGTAGAACCCG
GGGAAAGGAATTCGACGATGTGGGAGAAGGCAGTCCGCCAGGGGAAGGACACGCAGGGAGGGGCTCTGAG
GCCAGCGAAGGCCTATGGAGAGGTCGCTCAGAGAGCGGCATGTGATGGGGACCCCTGTCTGAGCGGGGGA
GAAGAGGCTGAGCTGGGTAGGAGACGGAACCGCACAAAAAGGAAGGGCTGAGGGAGGCCTATATCAGTGC
AGGGGTGGCCGGCACGAGGGTCCACCGGGAGTGGCCCGGGTCCCCGAACGAGGACTGTGTAGAGTGCGAG
AGCCCATGGCCTCACCTTTAAAGAGGTAGTCATATTCGTCGTCGCGGGTGCCCATTGAGCCGGAACCAGA
GCCTGACCCTGATCCGGATCCGCCGGAAATCTCGAGCGTCGACAGCCAGCGCGCGATCTCGCTGCCGATC
AGGTCCGGGTTGTCTTCTTGCAGCAGATTCAGACCCGGGCCGATGTCCACAGCCTTGCAGTTAGGCAGGC
TTTTGGCCAGGCGAGCGGCTTCGGCCGGTGGGATCAGAACGCCTGGGGTGCCCCAGAACAGCAGCTTCGG
GACAGGGGACTGGTGCAGCCAGTCCATGTATTCTTCGACCAGCGCGACGATGTTCGCTGGCTCACCGGCG
ATTGGCAGCTCGTTTGGGAAGCGCCACAGTGGCTCGCGGTCAACAGGATTCAGGAACGGCTCGCGGTAAT
GGTCCATCTCGACTTCAGTCAGCGGGCGGACGACACCCATCGGCAGCGTACCCTCGATAAAAACGTTCTG
ATCGATGATCAGCTTGCGGCCGACGTCGGTGGTGCGGAAGGCCTGGAAGGTCTCGCGGGCAAATTCTGGC
CATTCGTCCCAGGTCGGGATAGGGCGGATGAACTCCATAAATGCAATACCTTTGACGCGCTCTGGATTGC
GCTTGGCCCAGTGGAAACCCAGAGCGGAGCCCCAGTCGTGAATGACCAGGACGACCTCTTCCAGACCCAG
GGCTTCGATGAAGGCATCCATGAAGCGGACGTGGTCGTCGAAGAAATAACCCAGGTCTGGTTTGTCGGAT
TTGCCCATACCGATCAGGTCTGGAGCAATGCAGCGATGGGTCGGTGCAACATGCGGGATGATGTTGCGCC
ACACGTAGGAGGAGGTCGGGTTACCGTGCAGGAACAGCACAGGGGTGCCATCGCGCGGACCAACATCGAC
GTAGTGCATGCGCTCGCCCAGGACTTCCACATAATGGGGGTCGAATGGAAAGCCAGTACCGATTTCTGCC
ATTCCGGAGCCTTCAGTTAAACGACGACGTAATTCTTCTTCTAAACGAGAGCCTTCGGTCAGACGACGAC
GCAGTTCTTCTTCCAGACGGCTGCCCTCGGTCAGTCTTCTTCTCAGCTCCTCCTCCAGTCTGCTCATACC
GATCCGTTAGATGATACCTCGAGATAACTTCGTATAATGTATGCTATACGAAGTTATTTTATTCTGTCTT
TTTATTGCCGTCATAGCGCGGGTTCCTTCCGGTATTGTCTCCTTCCGTGTTTCAGTTAGCCTCCCCCTAG
GGTGGGCGAAGAACTCCAGCATGAGATCCCCGCGCTGGAGGATCATCCAGCCGGCGTCCCGGAAAACGAT
TCCGAAGCCCAACCTTTCATAGAAGGCGGCGGTGGAATCGAAATCTCGTGATGGCAGGTTGGGCGTCGCT
TGGTCGGTCATTTCGAACCCCAGAGTCCCGCTCAGAAGAACTCGTCAAGAAGGCGATAGAAGGCGATGCG
CTGCGAATC
